>Addgene plasmid #38918 | DUSP16 | depositor partial sequence | sequence record 48976 | DUSP16 sequence 459 bps
ATGATTGGAACTCAAATTGTTACTGAGAGGTTGGTGGCTCTGCTGGAAAGTGGAACGGAAAAAGTGCTGC
TAATTGATAGCCGGCCATTTGTGGAATACAATACATCCCACATTTTGGAAGCCATTAATATCAACTGCTC
CAAGCTTATGAAGCGAAGGTTGCAACAGGACAAAGTGTTAATTACAGAGCTCATCCAGCATTCAGCGAAA
CATAAGGTTGACATTGATTGCAGTCAGAAGGTTGTAGTTTACGATCAAAGCTCCCAAGATGTTGCCTCTC
TCTCTTCAGACTGTTTTCTCACTGTACTTCTGGGTAAACTGGAGAAGAGCTTCAACTCTGTTCACCTGCT
TGCAGGTGGGTTTGCTGAGTTCTCTCGTTGTTTCCCTGGCCTCTGTGAAGGAAAATCCACTCTAGTCCCT
ACCTGCATTTCTCAGCCTGCGCACCATCATCACCACCAT
