>Addgene plasmid #38918 | DUSP16 | addgene partial sequence | sequence record 51446 | T7 5'-TAATACGACTCACTATAGGG-3'
GAAGGAGATATACTATGATTGGAACTCAAATTGTTACTGAGAGGTTGGTGGCTCTGCTGGAAAGTGGAAC
GGAAAAAGTGCTGCTAATTGATAGCCGGCCATTTGTGGAATACAATACATCCCACATTTTGGAAGCCATT
AATATCAACTGCTCCAAGCTTATGAAGCGAAGGTTGCAACAGGACAAAGTGTTAATTACAGAGCTCATCC
AGCATTCAGCGAAACATAAGGTTGACATTGATTGCAGTCAGAAGGTTGTAGTTTACGATCAAAGCTCCCA
AGATGTTGCCTCTCTCTCTTCAGACTGTTTTCTCACTGTACTTCTGGGTAAACTGGAGAAGAGCTTCAAC
TCTGTTCACCTGCTTGCAGGTGGGTTTGCTGAGTTCTCTCGTTGTTTCCCTGGCCTCTGTGAAGGAAAAT
CCACTCTAGTCCCTACCTGCATTTCTCAGCCTGCGCACCATCATCACCACCATTGAGGATCCGAATTCGA
GCTCCGTCGACAAGCTTGCGGCCGCACTCGAGCACCACCACCACCACCACTGAGATCCGGCTGCTAACAA
AGCCCGAAAGGAAGCTGAGTTGGCTGCTGCCACCGCTGAGCAATAACTAGCATAACCCCTTGGGGCCTCT
AAACGGGTCTTGAGGGGTTTTTTGCTGAAAGGAGGAACTATATCCGGATTGGCGAATGGG
[124 nt withheld, positions 691-814]
C
[33 nt withheld, positions 816-848]
GG
