[The description below was written by a language model from this plasmid's Addgene catalogue record.]
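Description:
DUSP16 is a bacterial expression plasmid built on the pNIC-CH backbone from the SGC, designed to produce a fragment of human dual specificity phosphatase 16 (also known as MKP-7 or MKP7) in E. coli for structural biology. The plasmid is selected with kanamycin and is recorded as low copy. No feature table is provided, so the origin of replication and other backbone elements are not documented in the record.

The insert is a 459 bp segment of the human DUSP16 coding sequence, introduced by ligation-independent cloning. At this size it can encode only about 150 residues, and the record itself cautions that the insert may not be the full open reading frame. This is consistent with a domain-sized construct chosen for crystallisation rather than the complete protein, although which region of DUSP16 it covers is not stated. The insert carries a C-terminal hexahistidine tag, which allows the recombinant protein to be purified by immobilised metal affinity chromatography. The promoter is not explicitly listed, but the recommended sequencing primers (T7 forward and T7 terminator) indicate that the insert sits between T7 promoter and terminator sequences. Such an arrangement would require an expression host supplying T7 RNA polymerase, whereas the strain named in the record is a cloning and propagation host.

The stated purpose is bacterial expression for structure determination, and the record links the construct to a deposited Protein Data Bank structure of DUSP16. It is therefore suited to producing purified, His-tagged DUSP16 domain protein for crystallography and related biophysical or biochemical studies.
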