Addgene plasmid #38918: DUSP16
Purpose: Bacterial expression for structure determination; may not be full ORF
Depositing lab: Nicola Burgess-Brown. Depositing organization: University of Oxford.
Backbone
  Vector backbone: pNIC-CH
  Backbone manufacturer: SGC
  Vector type: Bacterial Expression
Growth in bacteria
  Bacterial resistance: Kanamycin, 50 μg/mL
  Growth temperature: 37°C
  Growth strain: Mach1
  Copy number: Low Copy
Gene/Insert
  Gene/Insert name: DUSP16 (alt names: dual specificity phosphatase 16; PDB:2VSW)
  Species: H. sapiens (human)
  Insert size (bp): 459
  Entrez Gene: DUSP16 (a.k.a. MKP-7, MKP7)
  Tag / fusion protein: His6 (C terminal on insert)
  Cloning method: Ligation Independent Cloning
  Sequencing primers: 5′ T7; 3′ T7-term
Terms and licenses: Academic/Nonprofit Terms; Industry Terms: Not Available to Industry
How to cite: DUSP16 was a gift from Nicola Burgess-Brown (Addgene plasmid # 38918 ; http://n2t.net/addgene:38918 ; RRID:Addgene_38918)
